Addgene plasmid #230360: AiP12286 - pAAV-AiE0078m-minBG-iCre-WPRE-HGHpA (Alias: CN2286)
Purpose: AiE0078m is an enhancer sequence, designed to drive AAV-mediated transgene expression in specific populations of brain cells
Depositing lab: Allen Institute for Brain Science & Jonathan Ting. Depositing organization: Allen Institute. Publication: A suite of enhancer AAVs and transgenic mouse lines for genetic access to cortical cell types. Ben-Simon Y, Hooper M, Narayan S, Daigle TL, Dwivedi D, Way SW, Oster A, Stafford DA, Mich JK, Taormina MJ, Martinez RA, Opitz-Araya X, Roth JR, Alexander JR, Allen S, Amster A, Arbuckle J, Ayala A, Baker PM, Bakken TE, Barcelli T, Barta S, Bendrick J, Bertagnolli D, Bielstein C, Bishwakarma P, Bowlus J, Boyer G, Brouner K, Casian B, Casper T, Chakka AB, Chakrabarty R, Chance RK, Chavan S, Clark M, Colbert K, Collman F, Daniel S, Departee M, DiValentin P, Donadio N, Dotson N, Egdorf T, Fliss T, Gabitto M, Garcia J, Gary A, Gasperini M, Gloe J, Goldy J, Gore BB, Graybuck L, Greisman N, Haeseleer F, Halterman C, Haradon Z, Hastings SD, Helback O, Ho W, Hockemeyer D, Huang C, Huff S, Hunker A, Johansen N, Jones D, Juneau Z, Kalmbach B, Kannan M, Khem S, Kussick E, Kutsal R, Larsen R, Lee C, Lee AY, Leibly M, Lenz GH, Li S, Liang E, Lusk N, Madigan Z, Malloy J, Malone J, McCue R, Melchor J, Mollenkopf T, Moosman S, Morin E, Newman D, Ng L, Ngo K, Omstead V, Otto S, Oyama A, Pena N, Pham T, Phillips E, Pom CA, Potekhina L, Ransford S, Ray PL, Rette D, Reynoldson C, Rimorin C, Rocha D, Ruiz A, Sanchez REA, Sawyer L, Sedeno-Cortes A, Sevigny JP, Shapovalova N, Shepard N, Shulga L, Sigler AR, Siverts L, Soliman S, Somasundaram S, Staats B, Stewart K, Szelenyi E, Tieu M, Trader C, Tran A, van Velthoven CTJ, Walker M, Wang Y, Weed N, Wirthlin M, Wood T, Wynalda B, Yao Z, Zhou T, Ariza J, Dee N, Reding M, Ronellenfitch K, Mufti S, Sunkin SM, Smith KA, Esposito L, Waters J, Thyagarajan B, Yao S, Lein ES, Zeng H, Levi BP, Ngai J, Ting JT, Tasic B. Cell. 2025 May 16:S0092-8674(25)00513-6. doi: 10.1016/j.cell.2025.05.002. PubMed 40403729.
Backbone
  Vector backbone: pAAV2
  Vector type: AAV
Growth in bacteria
  Bacterial resistance: Ampicillin, 100 μg/mL
  Growth temperature: 37°C
  Growth strain: NEB Stable
  Copy number: High Copy
Gene/Insert
  Gene/Insert name: iCre
  Species: Synthetic
  Promoter: minBG
  Cloning method: Gibson Cloning
Terms and licenses: Academic/Nonprofit Terms; Industry Terms: Not Available to Industry
How to cite: AiP12286 - pAAV-AiE0078m-minBG-iCre-WPRE-HGHpA (Alias: CN2286) was a gift from Allen Institute for Brain Science & Jonathan Ting (Addgene plasmid # 230360 ; http://n2t.net/addgene:230360 ; RRID:Addgene_230360)
