[The description below was written by a language model from this plasmid's Addgene catalogue record and pLannotate feature annotations shown in this document.]
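Description:
AiP12286 - pAAV-AiE0078m-minBG-iCre-WPRE-HGHpA (alias CN2286) is a 5,689 nt AAV transfer plasmid built on a pAAV2 backbone. It is intended for packaging a recombinant AAV genome that delivers Cre recombinase to selected populations of brain cells. In bacteria it replicates from a high-copy ColE1/pUC-type origin and is selected with ampicillin through the β-lactamase gene and its native promoter. An f1 phage origin and small remnants of pBR322 bom and rop sequences are also present in the backbone. The recombination-reduced growth strain listed is consistent with the need to keep the repeat-rich AAV2 inverted terminal repeats (ITRs) intact.

The payload lies between the AAV2 ITRs, which provide the signals for genome replication and encapsidation. The downstream ITR is annotated in full, while the upstream one was detected only as two short fragments. According to the name and catalogue fields, the enhancer AiE0078m sits upstream of a minimal beta-globin promoter (minBG). Neither element is annotated in the feature table, but an unannotated stretch precedes the coding sequence where they would be expected. A minimal promoter has little activity alone, so the enhancer largely determines the cell-type specificity of expression. The expressed gene is iCre, a synthetic codon-improved Cre that recombines loxP sites. It is followed by a WPRE, which enhances transcript stability and expression, and by the human growth hormone polyadenylation signal.

The construct belongs to a suite of enhancer AAVs for genetic access to cortical cell types. A typical application would be enhancer-restricted Cre delivery to switch on or excise loxP-flanked alleles or reporters. The record does not state which cell population AiE0078m targets.
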