Features (pLannotate 1.2.2; 14 found; start..end, strand, type, name):
     12..39      +  repeat_region  AAV2 ITR (fragment): inverted terminal repeat of adeno-associated virus serotype 2 inverted
     68..95      +  repeat_region  AAV2 ITR (fragment): inverted terminal repeat of adeno-associated virus serotype 2 inverted
    763..1788    +  CDS            cre: RECR_BPP1 - Experimental evidence at protein level: Swiss-Prot protein existence level 1. Catalyzes site-specific recombination between two 34-base- pair LOXP sites. Its role is to maintain the phage genome as a monomeric unit-copy plasmid in the lysogenic state. From Escherichia phage P1 (Bacteriophage P1).
   1792..1816    +  misc_feature   MCS (fragment): pBluescript multiple cloning site
   1816..2404    +  misc_feature   WPRE: woodchuck hepatitis virus posttranscriptional regulatory element
   2436..2912    +  polyA_signal   hGH poly(A) signal: human growth hormone polyadenylation signal
   2952..3092    +  repeat_region  AAV2 ITR: inverted terminal repeat of adeno-associated virus serotype 2 inverted
   3097..3148    -  misc_feature   bom (fragment): basis of mobility region from pBR322
   3167..3622    +  rep_origin     f1 ori (sequence partly withheld): f1 bacteriophage origin of replication; arrow indicates direction of (+) strand synthesis
   3623..3672    -  misc_feature   bom (fragment): basis of mobility region from pBR322
   3774..3809    -  CDS            rop (fragment): Rop protein, which maintains plasmids at low copy number; rop
   3904..4008    +  promoter       AmpR promoter: bla
   4009..4869    +  CDS            AmpR: β-lactamase; bla; confers resistance to ampicillin, carbenicillin, and related antibiotics
   5040..5628    +  rep_origin     ori: high-copy-number ColE1/pMB1/pBR322/pUC origin of replication
>Addgene plasmid #230360 | AiP12286 - pAAV-AiE0078m-minBG-iCre-WPRE-HGHpA (Alias: CN2286) | addgene full sequence | sequence record 461903 | Addgene NGS Result
CCTGCAGGCAGCTGCGCGCTCGCTCGCTCACTGAGGCCGCCCGGGCGTCGGGCGACCTTTGGTCGCCCGG
CCTCAGTGAGCGAGCGAGCGCGCAGAGAGGGAGTGGCCAACTCCATCACTAGGGGTTCCTGCGGCCGCAC
GCGTCCCTGGCCTTCGAGCACATGCTCAGATGATGCTCCACCGTGGCCTGACCCACATCTTCTAGTGGAA
GCATGGTCCAGCAAAGCCTTTCTGTTCTAAAGGAAAGGATCTGAGTTGTCACCTCCCAGGTCCGTGGAAG
GCTTTTTAGCAGTTTGGCAGGTGCCTGAGGGCCACACCTCATCTGCATAAAATGTGGCAGATTGCAACCG
CCCTCGTCTTTTTTATTTTTAAACTGGTTTTTGAAACAGAACATATATAAAAGCTCAGAGAAAGGGAAAG
GAGATAGATGGCCGAGCTTCCATATCCCTTAGTGCCTTTATTTTCATTCTTTTTCCATTTTCCTAAGTGG
CTATTTACCAAGACAAAGATAACAAATCTGCTAGGAAAAGGAGTGGGCAGTGCTACAAAATGTTTTTTTT
TTTTTAAAGAAAGTCCTATCTTATAATAGATCTTCACCACGATGCCTCATGATGTATGCTCAAATCAGTT
TTAATTGAACTGTGTGTAGTATGCTCCTGTTTTGGAGCTCGGGCTGGGCATAAAAGTCAGGGCAGAGCCA
TCTATTGCTTACATTTGCTTCTGGGATCCGCCACCATGGTGCCCAAGAAGAAGAGGAAAGTCTCCAACCT
GCTGACTGTGCACCAAAACCTGCCTGCCCTCCCTGTGGATGCCACCTCTGATGAAGTCAGGAAGAACCTG
ATGGACATGTTCAGGGACAGGCAGGCCTTCTCTGAACACACCTGGAAGATGCTCCTGTCTGTGTGCAGAT
CCTGGGCTGCCTGGTGCAAGCTGAACAACAGGAAATGGTTCCCTGCTGAACCTGAGGATGTGAGGGACTA
CCTCCTGTACCTGCAAGCCAGAGGCCTGGCTGTGAAGACCATCCAACAGCACCTGGGCCAGCTCAACATG
CTGCACAGGAGATCTGGCCTGCCTCGCCCTTCTGACTCCAATGCTGTGTCCCTGGTGATGAGGAGAATCA
GAAAGGAGAATGTGGATGCTGGGGAGAGAGCCAAGCAGGCCCTGGCCTTTGAACGCACTGACTTTGACCA
AGTCAGATCCCTGATGGAGAACTCTGACAGATGCCAGGACATCAGGAACCTGGCCTTCCTGGGCATTGCC
TACAACACCCTGCTGCGCATTGCCGAAATTGCCAGAATCAGAGTGAAGGACATCTCCCGCACCGATGGTG
GGAGAATGCTGATCCACATTGGCAGGACCAAGACCCTGGTGTCCACAGCTGGTGTGGAGAAGGCCCTGTC
CCTGGGGGTTACCAAGCTGGTGGAGAGATGGATCTCTGTGTCTGGTGTGGCTGATGACCCCAACAACTAC
CTGTTCTGCCGGGTCAGAAAGAATGGTGTGGCTGCCCCTTCTGCCACCTCCCAACTGTCCACCCGGGCCC
TGGAAGGGATCTTTGAGGCCACCCACCGCCTGATCTATGGTGCCAAGGATGACTCTGGGCAGAGATACCT
GGCCTGGTCTGGCCACTCTGCCAGAGTGGGTGCTGCCAGGGACATGGCCAGGGCTGGTGTGTCCATCCCT
GAAATCATGCAGGCTGGTGGCTGGACCAATGTGAACATTGTGATGAACTACATCAGAAACCTGGACTCTG
AGACTGGGGCCATGGTGAGGCTGCTCGAGGATGGGGACTAAGAATTCGATATCAAGCTTATCGATAATCA
ACCTCTGGATTACAAAATTTGTGAAAGATTGACTGGTATTCTTAACTATGTTGCTCCTTTTACGCTATGT
GGATACGCTGCTTTAATGCCTTTGTATCATGCTATTGCTTCCCGTATGGCTTTCATTTTCTCCTCCTTGT
ATAAATCCTGGTTGCTGTCTCTTTATGAGGAGTTGTGGCCCGTTGTCAGGCAACGTGGCGTGGTGTGCAC
TGTGTTTGCTGACGCAACCCCCACTGGTTGGGGCATTGCCACCACCTGTCAGCTCCTTTCCGGGACTTTC
GCTTTCCCCCTCCCTATTGCCACGGCGGAACTCATCGCCGCCTGCCTTGCCCGCTGCTGGACAGGGGCTC
GGCTGTTGGGCACTGACAATTCCGTGGTGTTGTCGGGGAAATCATCGTCCTTTCCTTGGCTGCTCGCCTA
TGTTGCCACCTGGATTCTGCGCGGGACGTCCTTCTGCTACGTCCCTTCGGCCCTCAATCCAGCGGACCTT
CCTTCCCGCGGCCTGCTGCCGGCTCTGCGGCCTCTTCCGCGTCTTCGCCTTCGCCCTCAGACGAGTCGGA
TCTCCCTTTGGGCCGCCTCCCCGCATCGATACCGAGCGCTGCTCGAGAGATCTACGGGTGGCATCCCTGT
GACCCCTCCCCAGTGCCTCTCCTGGCCCTGGAAGTTGCCACTCCAGTGCCCACCAGCCTTGTCCTAATAA
AATTAAGTTGCATCATTTTGTCTGACTAGGTGTCCTTCTATAATATTATGGGGTGGAGGGGGGTGGTATG
GAGCAAGGGGCAAGTTGGGAAGACAACCTGTAGGGCCTGCGGGGTCTATTGGGAACCAAGCTGGAGTGCA
GTGGCACAATCTTGGCTCACTGCAATCTCCGCCTCCTGGGTTCAAGCGATTCTCCTGCCTCAGCCTCCCG
AGTTGTTGGGATTCCAGGCATGCATGACCAGGCTCAGCTAATTTTTGTTTTTTTGGTAGAGACGGGGTTT
CACCATATTGGCCAGGCTGGTCTCCAACTCCTAATCTCAGGTGATCTACCCACCTTGGCCTCCCAAATTG
CTGGGATTACAGGCGTGAACCACTGCTCCCTTCCCTGTCCTTCTGATTTTGTAGGTAACCACGTGCGGAC
CGAGCGGCCGCAGGAACCCCTAGTGATGGAGTTGGCCACTCCCTCTCTGCGCGCTCGCTCGCTCACTGAG
GCCGGGCGACCAAAGGTCGCCCGACGCCCGGGCTTTGCCCGGGCGGCCTCAGTGAGCGAGCGAGCGCGCA
GCTGCCTGCAGGGGCGCCTGATGCGGTATTTTCTCCTTACGCATCTGTGCGGTATTTCACACCGCATA
[95 nt withheld, positions 3149-3243]
T
[46 nt withheld, positions 3245-3290]
C
[141 nt withheld, positions 3292-3432]
CCTTTGACGTTGGAGTCCACGTTCTTT
[37 nt withheld, positions 3460-3496]
ACTCTATCTCGGGCTATTCTTTTGATTTATAAGGGATTTTGCCGATTTCGGTCTATTGGTTAAAAAATGA
GCTGATTTAACAAAAATTTAACGCGAATTTTAACAAAATATTAACGTTTACAATTTTATGGTGCACTCTC
AGTACAATCTGCTCTGATGCCGCATAGTTAAGCCAGCCCCGACACCCGCCAACACCCGCTGACGCGCCCT
GACGGGCTTGTCTGCTCCCGGCATCCGCTTACAGACAAGCTGTGACCGTCTCCGGGAGCTGCATGTGTCA
GAGGTTTTCACCGTCATCACCGAAACGCGCGAGACGAAAGGGCCTCGTGATACGCCTATTTTTATAGGTT
AATGTCATGATAATAATGGTTTCTTAGACGTCAGGTGGCACTTTTCGGGGAAATGTGCGCGGAACCCCTA
TTTGTTTATTTTTCTAAATACATTCAAATATGTATCCGCTCATGAGACAATAACCCTGATAAATGCTTCA
ATAATATTGAAAAAGGAAGAGTATGAGTATTCAACATTTCCGTGTCGCCCTTATTCCCTTTTTTGCGGCA
TTTTGCCTTCCTGTTTTTGCTCACCCAGAAACGCTGGTGAAAGTAAAAGATGCTGAAGATCAGTTGGGTG
CACGAGTGGGTTACATCGAACTGGATCTCAACAGCGGTAAGATCCTTGAGAGTTTTCGCCCCGAAGAACG
TTTTCCAATGATGAGCACTTTTAAAGTTCTGCTATGTGGCGCGGTATTATCCCGTATTGACGCCGGGCAA
GAGCAACTCGGTCGCCGCATACACTATTCTCAGAATGACTTGGTTGAGTACTCACCAGTCACAGAAAAGC
ATCTTACGGATGGCATGACAGTAAGAGAATTATGCAGTGCTGCCATAACCATGAGTGATAACACTGCGGC
CAACTTACTTCTGACAACGATCGGAGGACCGAAGGAGCTAACCGCTTTTTTGCACAACATGGGGGATCAT
GTAACTCGCCTTGATCGTTGGGAACCGGAGCTGAATGAAGCCATACCAAACGACGAGCGTGACACCACGA
TGCCTGTAGCAATGGCAACAACGTTGCGCAAACTATTAACTGGCGAACTACTTACTCTAGCTTCCCGGCA
ACAATTAATAGACTGGATGGAGGCGGATAAAGTTGCAGGACCACTTCTGCGCTCGGCCCTTCCGGCTGGC
TGGTTTATTGCTGATAAATCTGGAGCCGGTGAGCGTGGGTCTCGCGGTATCATTGCAGCACTGGGGCCAG
ATGGTAAGCCCTCCCGTATCGTAGTTATCTACACGACGGGGAGTCAGGCAACTATGGATGAACGAAATAG
ACAGATCGCTGAGATAGGTGCCTCACTGATTAAGCATTGGTAACTGTCAGACCAAGTTTACTCATATATA
CTTTAGATTGATTTAAAACTTCATTTTTAATTTAAAAGGATCTAGGTGAAGATCCTTTTTGATAATCTCA
TGACCAAAATCCCTTAACGTGAGTTTTCGTTCCACTGAGCGTCAGACCCCGTAGAAAAGATCAAAGGATC
TTCTTGAGATCCTTTTTTTCTGCGCGTAATCTGCTGCTTGCAAACAAAAAAACCACCGCTACCAGCGGTG
GTTTGTTTGCCGGATCAAGAGCTACCAACTCTTTTTCCGAAGGTAACTGGCTTCAGCAGAGCGCAGATAC
CAAATACTGTTCTTCTAGTGTAGCCGTAGTTAGGCCACCACTTCAAGAACTCTGTAGCACCGCCTACATA
CCTCGCTCTGCTAATCCTGTTACCAGTGGCTGCTGCCAGTGGCGATAAGTCGTGTCTTACCGGGTTGGAC
TCAAGACGATAGTTACCGGATAAGGCGCAGCGGTCGGGCTGAACGGGGGGTTCGTGCACACAGCCCAGCT
TGGAGCGAACGACCTACACCGAACTGAGATACCTACAGCGTGAGCTATGAGAAAGCGCCACGCTTCCCGA
AGGGAGAAAGGCGGACAGGTATCCGGTAAGCGGCAGGGTCGGAACAGGAGAGCGCACGAGGGAGCTTCCA
GGGGGAAACGCCTGGTATCTTTATAGTCCTGTCGGGTTTCGCCACCTCTGACTTGAGCGTCGATTTTTGT
GATGCTCGTCAGGGGGGCGGAGCCTATGGAAAAACGCCAGCAACGCGGCCTTTTTACGGTTCCTGGCCTT
TTGCTGGCCTTTTGCTCACATGT
